Addgene plasmid #173316: RVD-CG9
Purpose: One-step assembly of custom RVD arrays to construct DdCBE, TALE, etc.
Depositing lab: Bin Shen. Depositing organization: Nanjing Medical University. Publication: Precision modeling of mitochondrial diseases in zebrafish via DdCBE-mediated mtDNA base editing. Guo J, Zhang X, Chen X, Sun H, Dai Y, Wang J, Qian X, Tan L, Lou X, Shen B. Cell Discov. 2021 Sep 3;7(1):78. doi: 10.1038/s41421-021-00307-9. PubMed 34480028.
Backbone
  Vector backbone: TetR T vector
  Vector type: Unspecified
Growth in bacteria
  Bacterial resistance: Tetracycline, 10 μg/mL
  Growth temperature: 37°C
  Growth strain: DH5alpha
  Copy number: High Copy
Gene/Insert
  Gene/Insert name: HD-NN dimer RVD at Position9
  Species: Synthetic
  Mutation: no
  Cloning method: Restriction Enzyme; 5′ cloning site Unknown (unknown if destroyed)
Terms and licenses: Academic/Nonprofit Terms; Industry Terms: Not Available to Industry
Depositor comments: RVD is inserted into TA site of TetR T vector
How to cite: RVD-CG9 was a gift from Bin Shen (Addgene plasmid # 173316 ; http://n2t.net/addgene:173316 ; RRID:Addgene_173316)
