[The description below was written by a language model from this plasmid's Addgene catalogue record and pLannotate feature annotations shown in this document.]
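Description:
RVD-CG9 is a small (about 2.6 kb) bacterial module plasmid from a library of building blocks for one-step assembly of custom TALE repeat arrays, such as those used in DdCBE mitochondrial base editors and other TALE-based proteins. Its backbone is listed as a "TetR T vector", a TA-cloning plasmid, and the vector type is otherwise unspecified. It replicates in E. coli from a high-copy ColE1/pUC-type origin and is selected with tetracycline through a full-length TcR efflux pump gene driven by its native tet promoter. The annotation also picks up a T7 promoter, a short kanamycin-resistance gene fragment and a small RSF origin fragment. The two fragments are probably non-functional remnants of the backbone's construction rather than working parts.

The payload is a synthetic dimer of two TALE repeat units carrying the repeat-variable diresidues HD and NN, designated for position 9 of the array. In the standard TALE code, HD recognises cytosine and NN recognises guanine, which matches the "CG" in the plasmid name. According to the depositor, the dimer was inserted at the TA site of the T vector. The automated feature table does not annotate the insert itself, which presumably lies in the unannotated stretch between the origin and the T7 promoter. The record does not state the flanking sites or overhangs used to release and order the module during assembly.

The plasmid has no eukaryotic expression elements and serves purely as a donor part. It is combined with modules for other positions to build a DNA-binding array of chosen specificity, which is then placed in a final DdCBE or TALE expression backbone. The associated work applied such arrays to mitochondrial DNA base editing for modelling mitochondrial disease in zebrafish.
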