Features (pLannotate 1.2.2; 6 found; start..end, strand, type, name):
    550..568     +  promoter       T7 promoter: promoter for bacteriophage T7 RNA polymerase
    571..645     -  CDS            KanR (fragment): aminoglycoside phosphotransferase; aphA-3; confers resistance to kanamycin
    743..1933    -  CDS            TcR: tetracycline efflux protein; tet; confers resistance to tetracycline
   1981..2009    -  promoter       tet promoter: E. coli promoter for tetracycline efflux protein gene
   2025..2064    +  rep_origin     RSF ori (fragment): Plasmids containing the RSF 1030 origin of replication can be propagated in E. coli cells that contain additional plasmids with compatible origins.
   2136..124     -  rep_origin     ori (across the origin): high-copy-number ColE1/pMB1/pBR322/pUC origin of replication
>Addgene plasmid #173316 | RVD-CG9 | addgene full sequence | sequence record 355283 | Addgene NGS Result
GCTGAAGCCAGTTACCTTCGGAAAAAGAGTTGGTAGCTCTTGATCCGGCAAACAAACCACCGCTGGTAGC
GGTGGTTTTTTTGTTTGCAAGCAGCAGATTACGCGCAGAAAAAAAGGATCTCAAGAAGATCCTTTGATCT
TTTCTACGGGGTCTGACGCTCAGTGGAACGACGCGTAACTCACGTTAAGGGATTTTGGTCATGGGTGGCT
CGACCAGATATGGTCTCGTTCCCATGACGGTGGCAAACAGGCTCTTGAAACCGTCCAACGCCTTCTACCA
GTTCTCTGTCAAGCCCACGGACTAACCCCAGCGCAAGTTGTAGCGATTGCTAGTAACAATGGTGGCAAAC
AGGCTCTTGAAACCGTACAGCGCCTACTGCCAGTTCTCTGTCAAGCCCACGGTCTGACTCCGGAGCAAGT
TGTAGCGATTGCCTCTTGAGACCAGCTTTGGTCTAGAGGAGGCATGATGATATATTTTTATCTTGTGCAA
TGTAACATCAGAGATTTTGAGACACGGGCCAGAGCTGCCAGGAAACAGCTATGACCATGTAATACGACTC
ACTATAGGGGATATTTTATTTTCTCCCAATCAGGCTTGATCCCCAGTAAGTCAAAAAATAGCTCGACATA
CTGTTCTTCCCCGATCAAGGGTTGGTTTGCGCATTCACAGTTCTCCGCAAGAATTGATTGGCTCCAATTC
TTGGAGTGGTGAATCCGTTAGCGAGGTGCCGCCGGCTTCCATTCAGGTCGAGGTGGCCCGGCTCCATGCA
CCGCGACGCAACGCGGGGAGGCAGACAAGGTATAGGGCGGCGCCTACAATCCATGCCAACCCGTTCCATG
TGCTCGCCGAGGCGGCATAAATCGCCGTGACGATCAGCGGTCCAATGATCGAAGTTAGGCTGGTAAGAGC
CGCGAGCGATCCTTGAAGCTGTCCCTGATGGTCGTCATCTACCTGCCTGGACAGCATGGCCTGCAACGCG
GGCATCCCGATGCCGCCGGAAGCGAGAAGAATCATAATGGGGAAGGCCATCCAGCCTCGCGTCGCGAACG
CCAGCAAGACGTAGCCCAGCGCGTCGGCCGCCATGCCGGCGATAATGGCCTGCTTCTCGCCGAAACGTTT
GGTGGCGGGACCAGTGACGAAGGCTTGAGCGAGGGCGTGCAAGATTCCGAATACCGCAAGCGACAGGCCG
ATCATCGTCGCGCTCCAGCGAAAGCGGTCCTCGCCGAAAATGACCCAGAGCGCTGCCGGCACCTGTCCTA
CGAGTTGCATGATAAAGAAGACAGTCATAAGTGCGGCGACGATAGTCATGCCCCGCGCCCACCGGAAGGA
GCTGACTGGGTTGAAGGCTCTCAAGGGCATGGGTCGGCGCTCTCCCTTATGCGACTCCTGCATTAGGAAG
CAGCCCAGTAGTAGGTTGAGGCCGTTGAGCACCGCCGCCGCAAGGAATGGTGCATGTAAGGAGATGGCGC
CCAACAGTCCCCCGGCCACGGGGCCTGCCACCATACCCACGCCGAAACAAGCGCTCATGAGCCCGAAGTG
GCGAGCCCGATCTTCCCCATCGGTGATGTCGGCGATATAGGCGCCAGCAACCGCACCTGTGGCGCCGGTG
ATGCCGGCCACGATGCGTCCGGCGTAGAGAATCCACAGGACGGGTGTGGTCGCCATGATCGCGTAGTCGA
TAGTGGCTCCAAGTAGCGAAGCGAGCAGGACTGGGCGGCGGCCAAAGCGGTCGGACAGTGCTCCGAGAAC
GGGTGCGCATAGAAATTGCATCAACGCATATAGCGCTAGCAGCACGCCATAGTGACTGGCGATGCTGTCG
GAATGGACGATATCCCGCAAGAGGCCCGGCAGTACCGGCATAACCAAGCCTATGCCTACAGCATCCAGGG
TGACGGTGCCGAGGATGACGATGAGCGCATTGTTAGATTTCATACACGGTGCCTGACTGCGTTAGCAATT
TAACTGTGATAAACTACCGCATTAAAGCTAATCGATGATAAGCTGTCAAACATGAGAATTAATTCATGTT
CTTTCCTGCGTTATCCCCTGATTCTGTGGATAACGCAGGAAAGAACATGTGAGCAAAAGGCCAGCAAAAG
GCCAGGAACCGTAAAAAGGCCGCGTTGCTGGCGTTTTTCCATAGGCTCCGCCCCCCTGACGAGCATCACA
AAAATCGACGCTCAAGTCAGAGGTGGCGAAACCCGACAGGACTATAAAGATACCAGGCGTTTCCCCCTGG
AAGCTCCCTCGTGCGCTCTCCTGTTCCGACCCTGCCGCTTACCGGATACCTGTCCGCCTTTCTCCCTTCG
GGAAGCGTGGCGCTTTCTCATAGCTCACGCTGTAGGTATCTCAGTTCGGTGTAGGTCGTTCGCTCCAAGC
TGGGCTGTGTGCACGAACCCCCCGTTCAGCCCGACCGCTGCGCCTTATCCGGTAACTATCGTCTTGAGTC
CAACCCGGTAAGACACGACTTATCGCCACTGGCAGCAGCCACTGGTAACAGGATTAGCAGAGCGAGGTAT
GTAGGCGGTGCTACAGAGTTCTTGAAGTGGTGGCCTAACTACGGCTACACTAGAAGAACAGTATTTGGTA
TCTGCGCTCT
