>Addgene plasmid #173316 | RVD-CG9 | depositor partial sequence | sequence record 336271 | RVD flanked by two Bsa I sites
GGTCTCGTTCCCATGACGGTGGCAAACAGGCTCTTGAAACCGTCCAACGCCTTCTACCAGTTCTCTGTCA
AGCCCACGGACTAACCCCAGCGCAAGTTGTAGCGATTGCTAGTAACAATGGTGGCAAACAGGCTCTTGAA
ACCGTACAGCGCCTACTGCCAGTTCTCTGTCAAGCCCACGGTCTGACTCCGGAGCAAGTTGTAGCGATTG
CCTCTTGAGACC
